Addgene plasmid #166093: pNSU299_PDR12
Purpose: Plasmid for constituive spCas9 and tet-inducible PDR12 targeting sgRNA expression for double stranded break formation in yeast
Depositing lab: Rebecca Burgess. Depositing organization: Stevenson University.
Backbone
  Vector backbone: pRS414
  Backbone manufacturer: Smith JD et al 2016. PMID 26956608
  Vector type: Yeast Expression, CRISPR
  Selectable markers: TRP1
Growth in bacteria
  Bacterial resistance: Ampicillin, 100 μg/mL
  Growth temperature: 37°C
  Growth strain: DH5alpha
  Copy number: High Copy
Gene/Insert
  Gene/Insert name: PDR12
  gRNA/shRNA sequence: GTTATCCCAAGAGTAGATGG
  Species: S. cerevisiae (budding yeast)
  Entrez Gene: PDR12 (a.k.a. YPL058C)
  Promoter: Tet-inducible
  Cloning method: Gibson Cloning
Resource information
  A portion of this plasmid was derived from a plasmid made by: Jim Haber/Neal Sugawara
Terms and licenses: Academic/Nonprofit Terms; Industry Terms: Not Available to Industry
Depositor comments: gRNA Binding Coordinates: chrXVI:449415..449434 (+ strand) This is a yeast integration plasmid, and should be linearized with BstZ17I (or elsewhere within the TRP1 gene) before transformation for integration into Chromosome V of the yeast genome
How to cite: pNSU299_PDR12 was a gift from Rebecca Burgess (Addgene plasmid # 166093 ; http://n2t.net/addgene:166093 ; RRID:Addgene_166093)
