[The description below was written by a language model from this plasmid's Addgene catalogue record and pLannotate feature annotations shown in this document.]
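Description:
pNSU299_PDR12 is a yeast CRISPR plasmid that combines constitutive Streptococcus pyogenes Cas9 expression with tetracycline-inducible expression of a single guide RNA directed against the Saccharomyces cerevisiae PDR12 gene (YPL058C) on chromosome XVI. The backbone is listed as pRS414, and the plasmid is propagated in E. coli at high copy through a ColE1/pUC-type origin with ampicillin selection (AmpR). An f1 origin and pBluescript-derived remnants (lac promoter and operator, lacZα fragment, T3 and T7 promoters) are also present. Selection in yeast uses the TRP1 auxotrophic marker. Although pRS414 is normally a centromeric vector, no CEN/ARS element appears in the feature table. This fits the depositor's description of the construct as an integrating plasmid that is linearized within TRP1 before transformation. The depositor names chromosome V as the integration site, and the record offers nothing further to confirm that location.

Cas9 is driven by the TEF1 promoter and terminated by the CYC1 terminator, giving continuous nuclease expression. The guide cassette uses the RNA polymerase III RPR1 promoter, followed by the PDR12-specific spacer, the S. pyogenes gRNA scaffold and the RPR1 terminator. A TetR coding sequence is also carried on the plasmid. The catalogue describes the guide promoter as Tet-inducible, which implies that TetR represses guide transcription until tetracycline or a related inducer is added, although no tetO operator is separately annotated. The promoter driving TetR is also not annotated, and the short TIM9 and NNR2 fragments upstream of it are probably yeast genomic regulatory sequence. Adding the inducer therefore triggers a timed double-strand break at PDR12, which is useful for studies of break formation and repair or for editing that locus.
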