Features (pLannotate 1.2.2; 27 found; start..end, strand, type, name):
     80..227     -  promoter       TRP1 promoter: S. cerevisiae TRP1
    366..415     -  misc_feature   bom (fragment): basis of mobility region from pBR322
    517..552     -  CDS            rop (fragment): Rop protein, which maintains plasmids at low copy number; rop
    647..751     +  promoter       AmpR promoter: bla
    752..1612    +  CDS            AmpR: β-lactamase; bla; confers resistance to ampicillin, carbenicillin, and related antibiotics
   1783..2371    +  rep_origin     ori: high-copy-number ColE1/pMB1/pBR322/pUC origin of replication
   2431..2837    +  promoter       RPR1 promoter: RPR1; promoter for the S. cerevisiae RNase P RNA gene
   2859..2934    +  misc_RNA       gRNA scaffold: guide RNA scaffold for the Streptococcus pyogenes CRISPR/Cas9 system
   2947..3009    +  terminator     RPR1 terminator: transcription terminator for the S. cerevisiae RNase P RNA gene
   3142..3384    -  CDS            TIM9 (fragment): TIM9_YEAST - Experimental evidence at protein level: Swiss-Prot protein existence level 1. Mitochondrial intermembrane chaperone that participates in the import and insertion of multi-pass transmembrane proteins into the mitochondrial inner membrane. Also required for the transfer of beta- barrel precursors from the TOM complex to the sorting and assembly machinery (SAM complex) of the outer membrane. Acts as a chaperone-like protein that protects the hydrophobic precursors from aggregation and guide them through the mitochondrial intermembrane space. Compared to TIM10, it may have a strong st
   3394..3618    +  CDS            NNR2 (fragment): NNRD_YEAST - Experimental evidence at protein level: Swiss-Prot protein existence level 1. Catalyzes the dehydration of the S-form of NAD(P)HX at the expense of ATP, which is converted to ADP. Together with NAD(P)HX epimerase, which catalyzes the epimerization of the S- and R-forms, the enzyme allows the repair of both epimers of NAD(P)HX, a damaged form of NAD(P)H that is a result of enzymatic or heat-dependent hydration. From Saccharomyces cerevisiae (strain ATCC 204508 / S288c) (Baker's yeast).
   4144..4767    +  CDS            TetR: tetracycline repressor TetR; tetR from transposon Tn10; TetR binds to the tetracycline operator tetO to inhibit transcription. This inhibition can be relieved by adding tetracycline or doxycycline.
   5172..5291    +  rep_origin     RSF ori (fragment): Plasmids containing the RSF 1030 origin of replication can be propagated in E. coli cells that contain additional plasmids with compatible origins.
   5293..5385    +  CDS            lacI (fragment): lac repressor; lacI; The lac repressor binds to the lac operator to inhibit transcription in E. coli. This inhibition can be relieved by adding lactose or isopropyl-β-D-thiogalactopyranoside (IPTG).
   5398..5419    +  protein_bind   CAP binding site: CAP binding activates transcription in the presence of cAMP. E. coli catabolite activator protein
   5434..5464    +  promoter       lac promoter: promoter for the E. coli lac operon
   5468..5490    +  protein_bind   lac operator (fragment): The lac repressor binds to the lac operator to inhibit transcription in E. coli. This inhibition can be relieved by adding lactose or isopropyl-β-D-thiogalactopyranoside (IPTG). lac repressor encoded by lacI
   5533..5551    +  promoter       T3 promoter: promoter for bacteriophage T3 RNA polymerase
   5569..5967    +  promoter       TEF1 promoter: S. cerevisiae TEF1; promoter for EF-1α
   5971..5994    +  misc_feature   MCS (fragment): pBluescript multiple cloning site
   5999..10102   +  CDS            cas9: CAS9_STRP1 - Also known as csn1 From Streptococcus pyogenes serotype M1.
  10151..10398   +  terminator     CYC1 terminator: S. cerevisiae CYC1; transcription terminator for CYC1
  10417..10435   -  promoter       T7 promoter: promoter for bacteriophage T7 RNA polymerase
  10443..10598   +  CDS            lacZα (fragment): LacZα fragment of β-galactosidase; lacZ fragment
  10602..11030   +  rep_origin     f1 ori (sequence partly withheld): f1 bacteriophage origin of replication; arrow indicates direction of (+) strand synthesis
  11058..11109   -  misc_feature   bom (fragment): basis of mobility region from pBR322
  11160..79      -  CDS            TRP1 (across the origin): phosphoribosylanthranilate isomerase, required for tryptophan biosynthesis; S. cerevisiae TRP1; yeast auxotrophic marker
>Addgene plasmid #166093 | pNSU299_PDR12 | addgene full sequence | sequence record 329121 | Addgene NGS Result
ATTCTGCGGCCTCTGTGCTCTGCAAGCCGCAAACTTTCACCAATGGACCAGAACTACCTGTGAAATTAAT
AACAGACATACTCCAAGCTGCCTTTGTGTGCTTAATCACGTATACTCACGTGCTCAATAGTCACCAATGC
CCTCCCTCTTGGCCCTCTCCTTTTCTTTTTTCGACCGAATTAATTCTTAATCGGCAAAAAAAGAAAAGCT
CCGGATCAAGATTGTACGTAAGGTGACAAGCTATTTTTCAATAAAGAATATCTTCCACTACTGCCATCTG
GCGTCATAACTGCAAAGTACACATATATTACGATGCTGTTCTATTAAATGCTTCCTATATTATATATATA
GTAATGTCGTTGATCTATGGTGCACTCTCAGTACAATCTGCTCTGATGCCGCATAGTTAAGCCAGCCCCG
ACACCCGCCAACACCCGCTGACGCGCCCTGACGGGCTTGTCTGCTCCCGGCATCCGCTTACAGACAAGCT
GTGACCGTCTCCGGGAGCTGCATGTGTCAGAGGTTTTCACCGTCATCACCGAAACGCGCGAGACGAAAGG
GCCTCGTGATACGCCTATTTTTATAGGTTAATGTCATGATAATAATGGTTTCTTAGACGTCAGGTGGCAC
TTTTCGGGGAAATGTGCGCGGAACCCCTATTTGTTTATTTTTCTAAATACATTCAAATATGTATCCGCTC
ATGAGACAATAACCCTGATAAATGCTTCAATAATATTGAAAAAGGAAGAGTATGAGTATTCAACATTTCC
GTGTCGCCCTTATTCCCTTTTTTGCGGCATTTTGCCTTCCTGTTTTTGCTCACCCAGAAACGCTGGTGAA
AGTAAAAGATGCTGAAGATCAGTTGGGTGCACGAGTGGGTTACATCGAACTGGATCTCAACAGCGGTAAG
ATCCTTGAGAGTTTTCGCCCCGAAGAACGTTTTCCAATGATGAGCACTTTTAAAGTTCTGCTATGTGGCG
CGGTATTATCCCGTATTGACGCCGGGCAAGAGCAACTCGGTCGCCGCATACACTATTCTCAGAATGACTT
GGTTGAGTACTCACCAGTCACAGAAAAGCATCTTACGGATGGCATGACAGTAAGAGAATTATGCAGTGCT
GCCATAACCATGAGTGATAACACTGCGGCCAACTTACTTCTGACAACGATCGGAGGACCGAAGGAGCTAA
CCGCTTTTTTGCACAACATGGGGGATCATGTAACTCGCCTTGATCGTTGGGAACCGGAGCTGAATGAAGC
CATACCAAACGACGAGCGTGACACCACGATGCCTGTAGCAATGGCAACAACGTTGCGCAAACTATTAACT
GGCGAACTACTTACTCTAGCTTCCCGGCAACAATTAATAGACTGGATGGAGGCGGATAAAGTTGCAGGAC
CACTTCTGCGCTCGGCCCTTCCGGCTGGCTGGTTTATTGCTGATAAATCTGGAGCCGGTGAGCGTGGGTC
TCGCGGTATCATTGCAGCACTGGGGCCAGATGGTAAGCCCTCCCGTATCGTAGTTATCTACACGACGGGG
AGTCAGGCAACTATGGATGAACGAAATAGACAGATCGCTGAGATAGGTGCCTCACTGATTAAGCATTGGT
AACTGTCAGACCAAGTTTACTCATATATACTTTAGATTGATTTAAAACTTCATTTTTAATTTAAAAGGAT
CTAGGTGAAGATCCTTTTTGATAATCTCATGACCAAAATCCCTTAACGTGAGTTTTCGTTCCACTGAGCG
TCAGACCCCGTAGAAAAGATCAAAGGATCTTCTTGAGATCCTTTTTTTCTGCGCGTAATCTGCTGCTTGC
AAACAAAAAAACCACCGCTACCAGCGGTGGTTTGTTTGCCGGATCAAGAGCTACCAACTCTTTTTCCGAA
GGTAACTGGCTTCAGCAGAGCGCAGATACCAAATACTGTTCTTCTAGTGTAGCCGTAGTTAGGCCACCAC
TTCAAGAACTCTGTAGCACCGCCTACATACCTCGCTCTGCTAATCCTGTTACCAGTGGCTGCTGCCAGTG
GCGATAAGTCGTGTCTTACCGGGTTGGACTCAAGACGATAGTTACCGGATAAGGCGCAGCGGTCGGGCTG
AACGGGGGGTTCGTGCACACAGCCCAGCTTGGAGCGAACGACCTACACCGAACTGAGATACCTACAGCGT
GAGCTATGAGAAAGCGCCACGCTTCCCGAAGGGAGAAAGGCGGACAGGTATCCGGTAAGCGGCAGGGTCG
GAACAGGAGAGCGCACGAGGGAGCTTCCAGGGGGAAACGCCTGGTATCTTTATAGTCCTGTCGGGTTTCG
CCACCTCTGACTTGAGCGTCGATTTTTGTGATGCTCGTCAGGGGGGCGGAGCCTATGGAAAAACGCCAGC
AACGCGGCCTTTTTACGGTTCCTGGCCTTTTGCTGGCCTTTTGCTCGGGGGATCTGCCAATTGAACATAA
CATGGTAGTTACATATACTAGTAATATGGTTCGGCACACATTAAAAGTATAAAAACTATCTGAATTACGA
ATTACATATATTGGTCATAAAAATCAATCAATCATCGTGTGTTTTATATGTCTCTTATCTAAGTATAAGA
ATATCCATAGTTAATATTCACTTACGCTACCTTTTAACCTGTAATCATTGTCAACAGGATATGTTAACGA
CCCACATTGATAAACGCTAGTATTTCTTTTTCCTCTTCTTATTGGCCGGCTGTCTCTATACTCCCCTATA
GTCTGTTTCTTTTCGTTTCGATTGTCCCTATCAGTGATAGAGATGGCGCACATGGTACGCTGTGGTGCTC
GCGGCTGGGAACGAAACTCTGGGAGCTGCGATTGGCAGGTTATCCCAAGAGTAGATGGGTTTTAGAGCTA
GAAATAGCAAGTTAAAATAAGGCTAGTCCGTTATCAACTTGAAAAAGTGGCACCGAGTCGGTGCTTTTTT
CTCGAGCCATATCCAACTTCCAATTTAATCTTTCTTTTTTAATTTTCACTTATTTGCGATACAGAAAGAA
AAAAGCGATAGTAACTATTGAATTTTGTTTGGATTTGGTTAGATTAGATATGGTTTCTCTTTATATTTAC
ATGCTAAAAATGGGCTACACCAGAGATACATAATTAGATATATATACGCCAGTACACCTTATCGGCCCAA
GCCTTGTCCCAAGGCAGCGTTTTGTTCTTGGAAACGCTGCCCTACACGTTCGCTATGCTTCAAGAACTTT
TCTGAGCACTTCATGATGCATGTTTGTTCCTTATTGGTTAGCTTTGATGTTGTGAAGTCATTGACACAGT
CTGTGAAACATCTTTCTACCAGATTAGAGTACAAACGCATGAAATCCTTCATTTGCTTTTGTTCCACTAC
TTTTTGGAACTCTTGTTGTTCTTTCCTGCAGGTAGTCGTGCAATGTATGACTTTAAGATTTGTGAGCAGG
AAGAAAAGGGAGAATCTTCTAACGATAAACCCTTGAAAAACTGGGTAGACTACGCTATGTTGAGTTGCTA
CGCAGGCTGCACAATTACACGAGAATGCTCCCGCCTAGGATTTAAGGCTAAGGGACGTGCAATGCAGACG
ACAGATCTAAATGACCGTGTCGGTGAAGTGTTCGCCAAACTTTTCGGTTAACACATGCAGTGATGCACGC
GCGATGGTGCTAAGTTACATATATATATATATGTATAGCCATAGTGATGTCTAAGTAACCTTTATGGTAT
ATTTCTTAATGTGGAAAGATACTAGCGCGCGCACCCACACACAAGCTTCGTCTTTTCTTGAAGAAAAGAG
GAAGCTCGCTAAATGGGATTCCACTTTCCGTTCCCTGCCAGCTGATGGAAAAAGGTTAGTGGAACGATGA
AGAATAAAAAGAGAGATCCACTGAGGTGAAATTTCAGCTGACAGCGAGTTTCATGATCGTGATGAACAAT
GGTAACGAGTTGTGGCTGTTGCCAGGGAGGGTGGTTCTCAACTTTTAATGTATGGCCAAATCGCTACTTG
GGTTTGTTATATAACAAAGAAGAAATAATGAACTGATTCTCTTCCTCCTTCTTGTCCTTTCTTAATTCTG
TTGTAATTACCTTCCTTTGTAATTTTTTTTGTAATTATTCTTCTTAATAATCCAAACAAACACACATATT
ACAATATATTAAAATGTCTAGATTAGATAAAAGTAAAGTGATTAACAGCGCATTAGAGCTGCTTAATGAG
GTCGGAATCGAAGGTTTAACAACCCGTAAACTCGCCCAGAAGCTAGGTGTAGAGCAGCCTACATTGTATT
GGCATGTAAAAAATAAGCGGGCTTTGCTCGACGCCTTAGCCATTGAGATGTTAGATAGGCACCATACTCA
CTTTTGCCCTTTAGAAGGGGAAAGCTGGCAAGATTTTTTACGTAATAACGCTAAAAGTTTTAGATGTGCT
TTACTAAGTCATCGCGATGGAGCAAAAGTACATTTAGGTACACGGCCTACAGAAAAACAGTATGAAACTC
TCGAAAATCAATTAGCCTTTTTATGCCAACAAGGTTTTTCACTAGAGAATGCATTATATGCACTCAGCGC
TGTGGGGCATTTTACTTTAGGTTGCGTATTGGAAGATCAAGAGCATCAAGTCGCTAAAGAAGAAAGGGAA
ACACCTACTACTGATAGTATGCCGCCATTATTACGACAAGCTATCGAATTATTTGATCACCAAGGTGCAG
AGCCAGCCTTCTTATTCGGCCTTGAATTGATCATATGCGGATTAGAAAAACAACTTAAATGTGAAAGTGG
GTCTTAAGTCTGAAGAATGAATGATTTGATGATTTCTTTTTCCCTCCATTTTTCTTACTGAATATATCAA
TGATATAGACTTGTATAGTTTATTATTTCAAATTAAGTAGCTATATATAGTCAAGATAACGTTTGTTTGA
CACGATTACATTATTCGTCGACATCTTTTTTCAGCCTGTCGTGGTAGCAATTTGAGGAGTATTATTAATT
GAATAGGTTCATTTTGCGCTCGCATAAACAGTTTTCGTCAGGGACAGTATGTTGGAATGAGTGGTAATTA
ATGGTGACATGACATGTTATAGCAATAACCTTGATGTTTACATCGTAGTTTAATGTACACCCCGCGAATT
CGTTCAAGTAGGAGTGCACCAATTGCAAAGGGAAAAGCTGAATGGGCAGTTCGAACCGCGGTCTTTCCTG
CGTTATCCCCTGATTCTGTGGATAACCGTATTACCGCCTTTGAGTGAGCTGATACCGCTCGCCGCAGCCG
AACGACCGAGCGCAGCGAGTCAGTGAGCGAGGAAGCGGAAGAGCGCCCAATACGCAAACCGCCTCTCCCC
GCGCGTTGGCCGATTCATTAATGCAGCTGGCACGACAGGTTTCCCGACTGGAAAGCGGGCAGTGAGCGCA
ACGCAATTAATGTGAGTTAGCTCACTCATTAGGCACCCCAGGCTTTACACTTTATGCTTCCGGCTCGTAT
GTTGTGTGGAATTGTGAGCGGATAACAATTTCACACAGGAAACAGCTATGACCATGATTACGCCAAGCGC
GCAATTAACCCTCACTAAAGGGAACAAAAGCTGGAGCTCATAGCTTCAAAATGTTTCTACTCCTTTTTTA
CTCTTCCAGATTTTCTCGGACTCCGCGCATCGCCGTACCACTTCAAAACACCCAAGCACAGCATACTAAA
TTTCCCCTCTTTCTTCCTCTAGGGTGTCGTTAATTACCCGTACTAAAGGTTTGGAAAAGAAAAAAGAGAC
CGCCTCGTTTCTTTTTCTTCGTCGAAAAAGGCAATAAAAATTTTTATCACGTTTCTTTTTCTTGAAAATT
TTTTTTTTGATTTTTTTCTCTTTCGATGACCTCCCATTGATATTTAAGTTAATAAACGGTCTTCAATTTC
TCAAGTTTCAGTTTCATTTTTCTTGTTCTATTACAACTTTTTTTACTTCTTGCTCATTAGAAAGAAAGCA
TAGCAATCTAATCTAAGTTTTCTAGAACTAGTGGATCCCCCGGGAAAAATGGACAAGAAGTACTCCATTG
GGCTCGATATCGGCACAAACAGCGTCGGTTGGGCCGTCATTACGGACGAGTACAAGGTGCCGAGCAAAAA
ATTCAAAGTTCTGGGCAATACCGATCGCCACAGCATAAAGAAGAACCTCATTGGCGCCCTCCTGTTCGAC
TCCGGGGAGACGGCCGAAGCCACGCGGCTCAAAAGAACAGCACGGCGCAGATATACCCGCAGAAAGAATC
GGATCTGCTACCTGCAGGAGATCTTTAGTAATGAGATGGCTAAGGTGGATGACTCTTTCTTCCATAGGCT
GGAGGAGTCCTTTTTGGTGGAGGAGGATAAAAAGCACGAGCGCCACCCAATCTTTGGCAATATCGTGGAC
GAGGTGGCGTACCATGAAAAGTACCCAACCATATATCATCTGAGGAAGAAGCTTGTAGACAGTACTGATA
AGGCTGACTTGCGGTTGATCTATCTCGCGCTGGCGCATATGATCAAATTTCGGGGACACTTCCTCATCGA
GGGGGACCTGAACCCAGACAACAGCGATGTCGACAAACTCTTTATCCAACTGGTTCAGACTTACAATCAG
CTTTTCGAAGAGAACCCGATCAACGCATCCGGAGTTGACGCCAAAGCAATCCTGAGCGCTAGGCTGTCCA
AATCCCGGCGGCTCGAAAACCTCATCGCACAGCTCCCTGGGGAGAAGAAGAACGGCCTGTTTGGTAATCT
TATCGCCCTGTCACTCGGGCTGACCCCCAACTTTAAATCTAACTTCGACCTGGCCGAAGATGCCAAGCTT
CAACTGAGCAAAGACACCTACGATGATGATCTCGACAATCTGCTGGCCCAGATCGGCGACCAGTACGCAG
ACCTTTTTTTGGCGGCAAAGAACCTGTCAGACGCCATTCTGCTGAGTGATATTCTGCGAGTGAACACGGA
GATCACCAAAGCTCCGCTGAGCGCTAGTATGATCAAGCGCTATGATGAGCACCACCAAGACTTGACTTTG
CTGAAGGCCCTTGTCAGACAGCAACTGCCTGAGAAGTACAAGGAAATTTTCTTCGATCAGTCTAAAAATG
GCTACGCCGGATACATTGACGGCGGAGCAAGCCAGGAGGAATTTTACAAATTTATTAAGCCCATCTTGGA
AAAAATGGACGGCACCGAGGAGCTGCTGGTAAAGCTTAACAGAGAAGATCTGTTGCGCAAACAGCGCACT
TTCGACAATGGAAGCATCCCCCACCAGATTCACCTGGGCGAACTGCACGCTATCCTCAGGCGGCAAGAGG
ATTTCTACCCCTTTTTGAAAGATAACAGGGAAAAGATTGAGAAAATCCTCACATTTCGGATACCCTACTA
TGTAGGCCCCCTCGCCCGGGGAAATTCCAGATTCGCGTGGATGACTCGCAAATCAGAAGAGACCATCACT
CCCTGGAACTTCGAGGAAGTCGTGGATAAGGGGGCCTCTGCCCAGTCCTTCATCGAAAGGATGACTAACT
TTGATAAAAATCTGCCTAACGAAAAGGTGCTTCCTAAACACTCTCTGCTGTACGAGTACTTCACAGTTTA
TAACGAGCTCACCAAGGTCAAATACGTCACAGAAGGGATGAGAAAGCCAGCATTCCTGTCTGGAGAGCAG
AAGAAAGCTATCGTGGACCTCCTCTTCAAGACGAACCGGAAAGTTACCGTGAAACAGCTCAAAGAAGACT
ATTTCAAAAAGATTGAATGTTTCGACTCTGTTGAAATCAGCGGAGTGGAGGATCGCTTCAACGCATCCCT
GGGAACGTATCACGATCTCCTGAAAATCATTAAAGACAAGGACTTCCTGGACAATGAGGAGAACGAGGAC
ATTCTTGAGGACATTGTCCTCACCCTTACGTTGTTTGAAGATAGGGAGATGATTGAAGAACGCTTGAAAA
CTTACGCTCATCTCTTCGACGACAAAGTCATGAAACAGCTCAAGAGGCGCCGATATACAGGATGGGGGCG
GCTGTCAAGAAAACTGATCAATGGGATCCGAGACAAGCAGAGTGGAAAGACAATCCTGGATTTTCTTAAG
TCCGATGGATTTGCCAACCGGAACTTCATGCAGTTGATCCATGATGACTCTCTCACCTTTAAGGAGGACA
TCCAGAAAGCACAAGTTTCTGGCCAGGGGGACAGTCTTCACGAGCACATCGCTAATCTTGCAGGTAGCCC
AGCTATCAAAAAGGGAATACTGCAGACCGTTAAGGTCGTGGATGAACTCGTCAAAGTAATGGGAAGGCAT
AAGCCCGAGAATATCGTTATCGAGATGGCCCGAGAGAACCAAACTACCCAGAAGGGACAGAAGAACAGTA
GGGAAAGGATGAAGAGGATTGAAGAGGGTATAAAAGAACTGGGGTCCCAAATCCTTAAGGAACACCCAGT
TGAAAACACCCAGCTTCAGAATGAGAAGCTCTACCTGTACTACCTGCAGAACGGCAGGGACATGTACGTG
GATCAGGAACTGGACATCAATCGGCTCTCCGACTACGACGTGGATCATATCGTGCCCCAGTCTTTTCTCA
AAGATGATTCTATTGATAATAAAGTGTTGACAAGATCCGATAAAAATAGAGGGAAGAGTGATAACGTCCC
CTCAGAAGAAGTTGTCAAGAAAATGAAAAATTATTGGCGGCAGCTGCTGAACGCCAAACTGATCACACAA
CGGAAGTTCGATAATCTGACTAAGGCTGAACGAGGTGGCCTGTCTGAGTTGGATAAAGCCGGCTTCATCA
AAAGGCAGCTTGTTGAGACACGCCAGATCACCAAGCACGTGGCCCAAATTCTCGATTCACGCATGAACAC
CAAGTACGATGAAAATGACAAACTGATTCGAGAGGTGAAAGTTATTACTCTGAAGTCTAAGCTGGTCTCA
GATTTCAGAAAGGACTTTCAGTTTTATAAGGTGAGAGAGATCAACAATTACCACCATGCGCATGATGCCT
ACCTGAATGCAGTGGTAGGCACTGCACTTATCAAAAAATATCCCAAGCTTGAATCTGAATTTGTTTACGG
AGACTATAAAGTGTACGATGTTAGGAAAATGATCGCAAAGTCTGAGCAGGAAATAGGCAAGGCCACCGCT
AAGTACTTCTTTTACAGCAATATTATGAATTTTTTCAAGACCGAGATTACACTGGCCAATGGAGAGATTC
GGAAGCGACCACTTATCGAAACAAACGGAGAAACAGGAGAAATCGTGTGGGACAAGGGTAGGGATTTCGC
GACAGTCCGGAAGGTCCTGTCCATGCCGCAGGTGAACATCGTTAAAAAGACCGAAGTACAGACCGGAGGC
TTCTCCAAGGAAAGTATCCTCCCGAAAAGGAACAGCGACAAGCTGATCGCACGCAAAAAAGATTGGGACC
CCAAGAAATACGGCGGATTCGATTCTCCTACAGTCGCTTACAGTGTACTGGTTGTGGCCAAAGTGGAGAA
AGGGAAGTCTAAAAAACTCAAAAGCGTCAAGGAACTGCTGGGCATCACAATCATGGAGCGATCAAGCTTC
GAAAAAAACCCCATCGACTTTCTCGAGGCGAAAGGATATAAAGAGGTCAAAAAAGACCTCATCATTAAGC
TTCCCAAGTACTCTCTCTTTGAGCTTGAAAACGGCCGGAAACGAATGCTCGCTAGTGCGGGCGAGCTGCA
GAAAGGTAACGAGCTGGCACTGCCCTCTAAATACGTTAATTTCTTGTATCTGGCCAGCCACTATGAAAAG
CTCAAAGGGTCTCCCGAAGATAATGAGCAGAAGCAGCTGTTCGTGGAACAACACAAACACTACCTTGATG
AGATCATCGAGCAAATAAGCGAATTCTCCAAAAGAGTGATCCTCGCCGACGCTAACCTCGATAAGGTGCT
TTCTGCTTACAATAAGCACAGGGATAAGCCCATCAGGGAGCAGGCAGAAAACATTATCCACTTGTTTACT
CTGACCAACTTGGGCGCGCCTGCAGCCTTCAAGTACTTCGACACCACCATAGACAGAAAGCGGTACACCT
CTACAAAGGAGGTCCTGGACGCCACACTGATTCATCAGTCAATTACGGGGCTCTATGAAACAAGAATCGA
CCTCTCTCAGCTCGGTGGAGACAGCAGGGCTGACCCCAAGAAGAAGAGGAAGGTGTGATCTCTTCTCGAG
TCATGTAATTAGTTATGTCACGCTTACATTCACGCCCTCCCCCCACATCCGCTCTAACCGAAAAGGAAGG
AGTTAGACAACCTGAAGTCTAGGTCCCTATTTATTTTTTTATAGTTATGTTAGTATTAAGAACGTTATTT
ATATTTCAAATTTTTCTTTTTTTTCTGTACAGACGCGTGTACGCATGTAACATTATACTGAAAACCTTGC
TTGAGAAGGTTTTGGGACGCTCGAAGGCTTTAATTTGCGGCCGGTACCCAATTCGCCCTATAGTGAGTCG
TATTACGCGCGCTCACTGGCCGTCGTTTTACAACGTCGTGACTGGGAAAACCCTGGCGTTACCCAACTTA
ATCGCCTTGCAGCACATCCCCCTTTCGCCAGCTGGCGTAATAGCGAAGAGGCCCGCACCGATCGCCCTTC
CCAACAGTTGCGCAGCCTGAATGGCGAATGG
[124 nt withheld, positions 10602-10725]
C
[91 nt withheld, positions 10727-10817]
A
[49 nt withheld, positions 10819-10867]
CCTTTGACGTTGGAGTCCACGTTCTTT
[37 nt withheld, positions 10895-10931]
ACCCTATCTCGGTCTATTCTTTTGATTTATAAGGGATTTTGCCGATTTCGGCCTATTGGTTAAAAAATGA
GCTGATTTAACAAAAATTTAACGCGAATTTTAACAAAATATTAACGCTTACAATTTCCTGATGCGGTATT
TTCTCCTTACGCATCTGTGCGGTATTTCACACCGCATAGATCGGCAAGTGCACAAACAATACTTAAATAA
ATACTACTCAGTAATAACCTATTTCTTAGCATTTTTGACGAAATTTGCTATTTTGTTAGAGTCTTTTACA
CCATTTGTCTCCACACCTCCGCTTACATCAACACCAATAACGCCATTTAATCTAAGCGCATCACCAACAT
TTTCTGGCGTCAGTCCACCAGCTAACATAAAATGTAAGCTTTCGGGGCTCTCTTGCCTTCCAACCCAGTC
AGAAATCGAGTTCCAATCCAAAAGTTCACCTGTCCCACCTGCTTCTGAATCAAACAAGGGAATAAACGAA
TGAGGTTTCTGTGAAGCTGCACTGAGTAGTATGTTGCAGTCTTTTGGAAATACGAGTCTTTTAATAACTG
GCAAACCGAGGAACTCTTGGTATTCTTGCCACGACTCATCTCCATGCAGTTGGACGATATCAATGCCGTA
ATCATTGACCAGAGCCAAAACATCCTCCTTAGGTTGATTACGAAACACGCCAACCAAGTATTTCGGAGTG
CCTGAACTATTTTTATATGCTTTTACAAGACTTGAAATTTTCCTTGCAATAACCGGGTCAATTGTTCTCT
TTCTATTGGGCACACATATAATACCCAGCAAGTCAGCATCGGAATCTAGAGCAC
